>Addgene plasmid #175813 | pCSIIhyg-RGECO1.0 | addgene full sequence | sequence record 345071 | Addgene NGS Result
GGATTTTGCCGATTTCGGCCTATTGGTTAAAAAATGAGCTGATTTAACAAAAATTTAACGCGAATTAATT
CTGTGGAATGTGTGTCAGTTAGGGTGTGGAAAGTCCCCAGGCTCCCCAGCAGGCAGAAGTATGCAAAGCA
TGCATCTCAATTAGTCAGCAACCAGGTGTGGAAAGTCCCCAGGCTCCCCAGCAGGCAGAAGTATGCAAAG
CATGCATCTCAATTAGTCAGCAACCATAGTCCCGCCCCTAACTCCGCCCATCCCGCCCCTAACTCCGCCC
AGTTCCGCCCATTCTCCGCCCCATGGCTGACTAATTTTTTTTATTTATGCAGAGGCCGAGGCCGCCTCTG
CCTCTGAGCTATTCCAGAAGTAGTGAGGAGGCTTTTTTGGAGGCCTAGGCTTTTGCAAAAAGCTCCCGGG
AGCTTGTATATCCATTTTCGGATCTGATCAGCACGTGTTGACAATTAATCATCGGCATAGTATATCGGCA
TAGTATAATACGACAAGGTGAGGAACTAAACCATGGCCAAGTTGACCAGTGCCGTTCCGGTGCTCACCGC
GCGCGACGTCGCCGGAGCGGTCGAGTTCTGGACCGACCGGCTCGGGTTCTCCCGGGACTTCGTGGAGGAC
GACTTCGCCGGTGTGGTCCGGGACGACGTGACCCTGTTCATCAGCGCGGTCCAGGACCAGGTGGTGCCGG
ACAACACCCTGGCCTGGGTGTGGGTGCGCGGCCTGGACGAGCTGTACGCCGAGTGGTCGGAGGTCGTGTC
CACGAACTTCCGGGACGCCTCCGGGCCGGCCATGACCGAGATCGGCGAGCAGCCGTGGGGGCGGGAGTTC
GCCCTGCGCGACCCGGCCGGCAACTGCGTGCACTTCGTGGCCGAGGAGCAGGACTGACACGTGCTACGAG
ATTTCGATTCCACCGCCGCCTTCTATGAAAGGTTGGGCTTCGGAATCGTTTTCCGGGACGCCGGCTGGAT
GATCCTCCAGCGCGGGGATCTCATGCTGGAGTTCTTCGCCCACCCCAACTTGTTTATTGCAGCTTATAAT
GGTTACAAATAAAGCAATAGCATCACAAATTTCACAAATAAAGCATTTTTTTCACTGCATTCTAGTTGTG
GTTTGTCCAAACTCATCAATGTATCTTATCATGTCTGTATACCGTCGACCTCTAGCTAGAGCTTGGCGTA
ATCATGGTCATAGCTGTTTCCTGTGTGAAATTGTTATCCGCTCACAATTCCACACAACATACGAGCCGGA
AGCATAAAGTGTAAAGCCTGGGGTGCCTAATGAGTGAGCTAACTCACATTAATTGCGTTGCGCTCACTGC
CCGCTTTCCAGTCGGGAAACCTGTCGTGCCAGCTGCATTAATGAATCGGCCAACGCGCGGGGAGAGGCGG
TTTGCGTATTGGGCGCTCTTCCGCTTCCTCGCTCACTGACTCGCTGCGCTCGGTCGTTCGGCTGCGGCGA
GCGGTATCAGCTCACTCAAAGGCGGTAATACGGTTATCCACAGAATCAGGGGATAACGCAGGAAAGAACA
TGTGAGCAAAAGGCCAGCAAAAGGCCAGGAACCGTAAAAAGGCCGCGTTGCTGGCGTTTTTCCATAGGCT
CCGCCCCCCTGACGAGCATCACAAAAATCGACGCTCAAGTCAGAGGTGGCGAAACCCGACAGGACTATAA
AGATACCAGGCGTTTCCCCCTGGAAGCTCCCTCGTGCGCTCTCCTGTTCCGACCCTGCCGCTTACCGGAT
ACCTGTCCGCCTTTCTCCCTTCGGGAAGCGTGGCGCTTTCTCATAGCTCACGCTGTAGGTATCTCAGTTC
GGTGTAGGTCGTTCGCTCCAAGCTGGGCTGTGTGCACGAACCCCCCGTTCAGCCCGACCGCTGCGCCTTA
TCCGGTAACTATCGTCTTGAGTCCAACCCGGTAAGACACGACTTATCGCCACTGGCAGCAGCCACTGGTA
ACAGGATTAGCAGAGCGAGGTATGTAGGCGGTGCTACAGAGTTCTTGAAGTGGTGGCCTAACTACGGCTA
CACTAGAAGAACAGTATTTGGTATCTGCGCTCTGCTGAAGCCAGTTACCTTCGGAAAAAGAGTTGGTAGC
TCTTGATCCGGCAAACAAACCACCGCTGGTAGCGGTGGTTTTTTTGTTTGCAAGCAGCAGATTACGCGCA
GAAAAAAAGGATCTCAAGAAGATCCTTTGATCTTTTCTACGGGGTCTGACGCTCAGTGGAACGAAAACTC
ACGTTAAGGGATTTTGGTCATGAGATTATCAAAAAGGATCTTCACCTAGATCCTTTTAAATTAAAAATGA
AGTTTTAAATCAATCTAAAGTATATATGAGTAAACTTGGTCTGACAGTTACCAATGCTTAATCAGTGAGG
CACCTATCTCAGCGATCTGTCTATTTCGTTCATCCATAGTTGCCTGACTCCCCGTCGTGTAGATAACTAC
GATACGGGAGGGCTTACCATCTGGCCCCAGTGCTGCAATGATACCGCGAGACCCACGCTCACCGGCTCCA
GATTTATCAGCAATAAACCAGCCAGCCGGAAGGGCCGAGCGCAGAAGTGGTCCTGCAACTTTATCCGCCT
CCATCCAGTCTATTAATTGTTGCCGGGAAGCTAGAGTAAGTAGTTCGCCAGTTAATAGTTTGCGCAACGT
TGTTGCCATTGCTACAGGCATCGTGGTGTCACGCTCGTCGTTTGGTATGGCTTCATTCAGCTCCGGTTCC
CAACGATCAAGGCGAGTTACATGATCCCCCATGTTGTGCAAAAAAGCGGTTAGCTCCTTCGGTCCTCCGA
TCGTTGTCAGAAGTAAGTTGGCCGCAGTGTTATCACTCATGGTTATGGCAGCACTGCATAATTCTCTTAC
TGTCATGCCATCCGTAAGATGCTTTTCTGTGACTGGTGAGTACTCAACCAAGTCATTCTGAGAATAGTGT
ATGCGGCGACCGAGTTGCTCTTGCCCGGCGTCAATACGGGATAATACCGCGCCACATAGCAGAACTTTAA
AAGTGCTCATCATTGGAAAACGTTCTTCGGGGCGAAAACTCTCAAGGATCTTACCGCTGTTGAGATCCAG
TTCGATGTAACCCACTCGTGCACCCAACTGATCTTCAGCATCTTTTACTTTCACCAGCGTTTCTGGGTGA
GCAAAAACAGGAAGGCAAAATGCCGCAAAAAAGGGAATAAGGGCGACACGGAAATGTTGAATACTCATAC
TCTTCCTTTTTCAATATTATTGAAGCATTTATCAGGGTTATTGTCTCATGAGCGGATACATATTTGAATG
TATTTAGAAAAATAAACAAATAGGGGTTCCGCGCACATTTCCCCGAAAAGTGCCACCTGACGTCGACGGA
TCGGGAGATCTCCCGATCCCCTATGGTGCACTCTCAGTACAATCTGCTCTGATGCCGCATAGTTAAGCCA
GTATCTGCTCCCTGCTTGTGTGTTGGAGGTCGCTGAGTAGTGCGCGAGCAAAATTTAAGCTACAACAAGG
CAAGGCTTGACCGACAATTGCATGAAGAATCTGCTTAGGGTTAGGCGTTTTGCGCTGCTTCGCGATGTAC
GGGCCAGATATACGCGTTGACATTGATTATTGACTAGTTATTAATAGTAATCAATTACGGGGTCATTAGT
TCATAGCCCATATATGGAGTTCCGCGTTACATAACTTACGGTAAATGGCCCGCCTGGCTGACCGCCCAAC
GACCCCCGCCCATTGACGTCAATAATGACGTATGTTCCCATAGTAACGCCAATAGGGACTTTCCATTGAC
GTCAATGGGTGGAGTATTTACGGTAAACTGCCCACTTGGCAGTACATCAAGTGTATCATATGCCAAGTAC
GCCCCCTATTGACGTCAATGACGGTAAATGGCCCGCCTGGCATTATGCCCAGTACATGACCTTATGGGAC
TTTCCTACTTGGCAGTACATCTACGTATTAGTCATCGCTATTACCATGGTGATGCGGTTTTGGCAGTACA
TCAATGGGCGTGGATAGCGGTTTGACTCACGGGGATTTCCAAGTCTCCACCCCATTGACGTCAATGGGAG
TTTGTTTTGGCACCAAAATCAACGGGACTTTCCAAAATGTCGTAACAACTCCGCCCCATTGACGCAAATG
GGCGGTAGGCGTGTACGGTGGGAGGTCTATATAAGCAGCGCGTTTTGCCTGTACTGGGTCTCTCTGGTTA
GACCAGATCTGAGCCTGGGAGCTCTCTGGCTAACTAGGGAACCCACTGCTTAAGCCTCAATAAAGCTTGC
CTTGAGTGCTTCAAGTAGTGTGTGCCCGTCTGTTGTGTGACTCTGGTAACTAGAGATCCCTCAGACCCTT
TTAGTCAGTGTGGAAAATCTCTAGCAGTGGCGCCCGAACAGGGACTTGAAAGCGAAAGGGAAACCAGAGG
AGCTCTCTCGACGCAGGACTCGGCTTGCTGAAGCGCGCACGGCAAGAGGCGAGGGGCGGCGACTGGTGAG
TACGCCAAAAATTTTGACTAGCGGAGGCTAGAAGGAGAGAGATGGGTGCGAGAGCGTCAGTATTAAGCGG
GGGAGAATTAGATCGCGATGGGAAAAAATTCGGTTAAGGCCAGGGGGAAAGAAAAAATATAAATTAAAAC
ATATAGTATGGGCAAGCAGGGAGCTAGAACGATTCGCAGTTAATCCTGGCCTGTTAGAAACATCAGAAGG
CTGTAGACAAATACTGGGACAGCTACAACCATCCCTTCAGACAGGATCAGAAGAACTTAGATCATTATAT
AATACAGTAGCAACCCTCTATTGTGTGCATCAAAGGATAGAGATAAAAGACACCAAGGAAGCTTTAGACA
AGATAGAGGAAGAGCAAAACAAAAGTAAGACCACCGCACAGCAAGGGCCGCTGATCTTCAGACCTGGAGG
AGGAGATATGAGGGACAATTGGAGAAGTGAATTATATAAATATAAAGTAGTAAAAATTGAACCATTAGGA
GTAGCACCCACCAAGGCAAAGAGAAGAGTGGTGCAGAGAGAAAAAAGAGCAGTGGGAATAGGAGCTTTGT
TCCTTGGGTTCTTGGGAGCAGCAGGAAGCACTATGGGCGCAGCGTCAATGACGCTGACGGTACAGGCCAG
ACAATTATTGTCTGGTATAGTGCAGCAGCAGAACAATTTGCTGAGGGCTATTGAGGCGCAACAGCATCTG
TTGCAACTCACAGTCTGGGGCATCAAGCAGCTCCAGGCAAGAATCCTGGCTGTGGAAAGATACCTAAAGG
ATCAACAGCTCCTGGGGATTTGGGGTTGCTCTGGAAAACTCATTTGCACCACTGCTGTGCCTTGGAATGC
TAGTTGGAGTAATAAATCTCTGGAACAGATTTGGAATCACACGACCTGGATGGAGTGGGACAGAGAAATT
AACAATTACACAAGCTTAATACACTCCTTAATTGAAGAATCGCAAAACCAGCAAGAAAAGAATGAACAAG
AATTATTGGAATTAGATAAATGGGCAAGTTTGTGGAATTGGTTTAACATAACAAATTGGCTGTGGTATAT
AAAATTATTCATAATGATAGTAGGAGGCTTGGTAGGTTTAAGAATAGTTTTTGCTGTACTTTCTATAGTG
AATAGAGTTAGGCAGGGATATTCACCATTATCGTTTCAGACCCACCTCCCAACCCCGAGGGGACCCGACA
GGCCCGAAGGAATAGAAGAAGAAGGTGGAGAGAGAGACAGAGACAGATCCATTCGATTAGTGAACGGATC
TACAAATGGCAGTATTCATCCACAATTTTAAAAGAAAAGGGGGGATTGGGGGGTACAGTGCAGGGGAAAG
AATAGTAGACATAATAGCAACAGACATACAAACTAAAGAATTACAAAAACAAATTACAAAAATTCAAAAT
TTTCGGGTTTATTACAGGGACAGCAGAAATTCACTTTGAATTAATTCAAGCTTCGTGAGGCTCCGGTGCC
CGTCAGTGGGCAGAGCGCACATCGCCCACAGTCCCCGAGAAGTTGGGGGGAGGGGTCGGCAATTGAACCG
GTGCCTAGAGAAGGTGGCGCGGGGTAAACTGGGAAAGTGATGTCGTGTACTGGCTCCGCCTTTTTCCCGA
GGGTGGGGGAGAACCGTATATAAGTGCAGTAGTCGCCGTGAACGTTCTTTTTCGCAACGGGTTTGCCGCC
AGAACACAGGTAAGTGCCGTGTGTGGTTCCCGCGGGCCTGGCCTCTTTACGGGTTATGGCCCTTGCGTGC
CTTGAATTACTTCCACCTGGCTCCAGTACGTGATTCTTGATCCCGAGCTGGAGCCAGGGGCGGGCCTTGC
GCTTTAGGAGCCCCTTCGCCTCGTGCTTGAGTTGAGGCCTGGCCTGGGCGCTGGGGCCGCCGCGTGCGAA
TCTGGTGGCACCTTCGCGCCTGTCTCGCTGCTTTCGATAAGTCTCTAGCCATTTAAAATTTTTGATGACC
TGCTGCGACGCTTTTTTTCTGGCAAGATAGTCTTGTAAATGCGGGCCAGGATCTGCACACTGGTATTTCG
GTTTTTGGGGCCGCGGGCGGCGACGGGGCCCGTGCGTCCCAGCGCACATGTTCGGCGAGGCGGGGCCTGC
GAGCGCGGCCACCGAGAATCGGACGGGGGTAGTCTCAAGCTGGCCGGCCTGCTCTGGTGCCTGGCCTCGC
GCCGCCGTGTATCGCCCCGCCCTGGGCGGCAAGGCTGGCCCGGTCGGCACCAGTTGCGTGAGCGGAAAGA
TGGCCGCTTCCCGGCCCTGCTCCAGGGGGCTCAAAATGGAGGACGCGGCGCTCGGGAGAGCGGGCGGGTG
AGTCACCCACACAAAGGAAAGGGGCCTTTCCGTCCTCAGCCGTCGCTTCATGTGACTCCACGGAGTACCG
GGCGCCGTCCAGGCACCTCGATTAGTTCTGGAGCTTTTGGAGTACGTCGTCTTTAGGTTGGGGGGAGGGG
TTTTATGCGATGGAGTTTCCCCACACTGAGTGGGTGGAGACTGAAGTTAGGCCAGCTTGGCACTTGATGT
AATTCTCCTTGGAATTTGCCCTTTTTGAGTTTGGATCTTGGTTCATTCTCAAGCCTCAGACAGTGGTTCA
AAGTTTTTTTCTTCCATTTCAGGTGTCGTGAACACGCTACCGGTCTCGACGAATTCGGCCTCGAGGGCGG
CGGCCGCGGCTCTAGAGGATCCACCATGGTCGACTCATCACGTCGTAAGTGGAATAAGGCAGGTCACGCA
GTCAGAGCTATAGGTCGGCTGAGCTCACCCGTGGTTTCCGAGCGGATGTACCCCGAGGACGGCGCCCTGA
AGAGCGAGATCAAGAAGGGGCTGAGGCTGAAGGACGGCGGCCACTACGCCGCCGAGGTCAAGACCACCTA
CAAGGCCAAGAAGCCCGTGCAGCTGCCCGGCGCCTACATCGTCGACATCAAGTTGGACATCGTGTCCCAC
AACGAGGACTACACCATCGTGGAACAGTGCGAACGCGCCGAGGGCCGCCACTCCACCGGCGGCATGGACG
AGCTGTACAAGGGAGGTACAGGCGGGAGTCTGGTGAGCAAGGGCGAGGAGGATAACATGGCCATCATCAA
GGAGTTCATGCGCTTCAAGGTGCACATGGAGGGCTCCGTGAACGGCCACGAGTTCGAGATCGAGGGCGAG
GGCGAGGGCCGCCCCTACGAGGCCTTTCAGACCGCTAAGCTGAAGGTGACCAAGGGTGGCCCCCTGCCCT
TCGCCTGGGACATCCTGTCCCCTCAGTTCATGTACGGCTCCAAGGCCTACATTAAGCACCCAGCCGACAT
CCCCGACTACTTCAAGCTGTCCTTCCCCGAGGGCTTCAGGTGGGAGCGCGTGATGAACTTCGAGGACGGC
GGCATTATTCACGTTAACCAGGACTCCTCCCTGCAGGACGGCGTATTCATCTACAAGGTGAAGCTGCGCG
GCACCAACTTCCCCCCCGACGGCCCCGTAATGCAGAAGAAGACCATGGGCTGGGAGGCTACGCGTGACCA
ACTGACTGAAGAGCAGATCGCAGAATTTAAAGAGGCTTTCTCCCTATTTGACAAGGACGGGGATGGGACG
ATAACAACCAAGGAGCTGGGGACGGTGATGCGGTCTCTGGGGCAGAACCCCACAGAAGCAGAGCTGCAGG
ACATGATCAATGAAGTAGATGCCGACGGTGACGGCACATTCGACTTCCCTGAGTTCCTGACGATGATGGC
AAGAAAAATGAATGACACAGACAGTGAAGAGGAAATTAGAGAAGCGTTCCGCGTGTTTGATAAGGACGGC
AATGGCTACATCGGCGCAGCAGAGCTTCGCCACGTGATGACAGACCTTGGAGAGAAGTTAACAGATGAGG
AGGTTGATGAAATGATCAGGGTAGCAGACATCGATGGGGATGGTCAGGTAAACTACGAAGAGTTTGTACA
AATGATGACAGCGAAGTAGGAATTCCTCGAGGGCGGCCGCTCTAGAGATCCGTTAACTAACTTAAGCTAG
CAACGGTTTCCCTCTAGCGGGATCAATTCCGCCCCCCCCCCCTAACGTTACTGGCCGAAGCCGCTTGGAA
TAAGGCCGGTGTGCGTTTGTCTATATGTTATTTTCCACCATATTGCCGTCTTTTGGCAATGTGAGGGCCC
GGAAACCTGGCCCTGTCTTCTTGACGAGCATTCCTAGGGGTCTTTCCCCTCTCGCCAAAGGAATGCAAGG
TCTGTTGAATGTCGTGAAGGAAGCAGTTCCTCTGGAAGCTTCTTGAAGACAAACAACGTCTGTAGCGACC
CTTTGCAGGCAGCGGAACCCCCCACCTGGCGACAGGTGCCTCTGCGGCCAAAAGCCACGTGTATAAGATA
CACCTGCAAAGGCGGCACAACCCCAGTGCCACGTTGTGAGTTGGATAGTTGTGGAAAGAGTCAAATGGCT
CTCCTCAAGCGTATTCAACAAGGGGCTGAAGGATGCCCAGAAGGTACCCCATTGTATGGGATCTGATCTG
GGGCCTCGGTGCACATGCTTTACATGTGTTTAGTCGAGGTTAAAAAAACGTCTAGGCCCCCCGAACCACG
GGGACGTGGTTTTCCTTTGAAAAACACGATGATAAGCTTGCCACAACCCGTACCAAAGATGGATAGATCC
GGAAAGCCTGAACTCACCGCGACGTCTGTCGAGAAGTTTCTGATCGAAAAGTTCGACAGCGTCTCCGACC
TGATGCAGCTCTCGGAGGGCGAAGAATCTCGTGCTTTCAGCTTCGATGTAGGAGGGCGTGGATATGTCCT
GCGGGTAAATAGCTGCGCCGATGGTTTCTACAAAGATCGTTATGTTTATCGGCACTTTGCATCGGCCGCG
CTCCCGATTCCGGAAGTGCTTGACATTGGGGAGTTCAGCGAGAGCCTGACCTATTGCATCTCCCGCCGTG
CACAGGGTGTCACGTTGCAAGACCTGCCTGAAACCGAACTGCCCGCTGTTCTGCAGCCGGTCGCGGAGGC
CATGGATGCGATCGCTGCGGCCGATCTTAGCCAGACGAGCGGGTTCGGCCCATTCGGACCGCAAGGAATC
GGTCAATACACTACATGGCGTGATTTCATATGCGCGATTGCTGATCCCCATGTGTATCACTGGCAAACTG
TGATGGACGACACCGTCAGTGCGTCCGTCGCGCAGGCTCTCGATGAGCTGATGCTTTGGGCCGAGGACTG
CCCCGAAGTCCGGCACCTCGTGCACGCGGATTTCGGCTCCAACAATGTCCTGACGGACAATGGCCGCATA
ACAGCGGTCATTGACTGGAGCGAGGCGATGTTCGGGGATTCCCAATACGAGGTCGCCAACATCTTCTTCT
GGAGGCCGTGGTTGGCTTGTATGGAGCAGCAGACGCGCTACTTCGAGCGGAGGCATCCGGAGCTTGCAGG
ATCGCCGCGGCTCCGGGCGTATATGCTCCGCATTGGTCTTGACCAACTCTATCAGAGCTTGGTTGACGGC
AATTTCGATGATGCAGCTTGGGCGCAGGGTCGATGCGACGCAATCGTCCGATCCGGAGCCGGGACTGTCG
GGCGTACACAAATCGCCCGCAGAAGCGCGGCCGTCTGGACCGATGGCTGTGTAGAAGTACTCGCCGATAG
TGGAAACCGACGCCCCAGCACTCGTCCGAGGGCAAAGGAATAGACTAGAGTTAACATCGAGGGATCAAGC
TTATCGATAATCAACCTCTGGATTACAAAATTTGTGAAAGATTGACTGGTATTCTTAACTATGTTGCTCC
TTTTACGCTATGTGGATACGCTGCTTTAATGCCTTTGTATCATGCTATTGCTTCCCGTATGGCTTTCATT
TTCTCCTCCTTGTATAAATCCTGGTTGCTGTCTCTTTATGAGGAGTTGTGGCCCGTTGTCAGGCAACGTG
GCGTGGTGTGCACTGTGTTTGCTGACGCAACCCCCACTGGTTGGGGCATTGCCACCACCTGTCAGCTCCT
TTCCGGGACTTTCGCTTTCCCCCTCCCTATTGCCACGGCGGAACTCATCGCCGCCTGCCTTGCCCGCTGC
TGGACAGGGGCTCGGCTGTTGGGCACTGACAATTCCGTGGTGTTGTCGGGGAAGCTGACGTCCTTTCCAT
GGCTGCTCGCCTGTGTTGCCACCTGGATTCTGCGCGGGACGTCCTTCTGCTACGTCCCTTCGGCCCTCAA
TCCAGCGGACCTTCCTTCCCGCGGCCTGCTGCCGGCTCTGCGGCCTCTTCCGCGTCTTCGCCTTCGCCCT
CAGACGAGTCGGATCTCCCTTTGGGCCGCCTCCCCGCATCGATACCGTCGAGACCTAGAAAAACATGGAG
CAATCACAAGTAGCAATACAGCAGCTACCAATGCTGATTGTGCCTGGCTAGAAGCACAAGAGGAGGAGGA
GGTGGGTTTTCCAGTCACACCTCAGGTACCTTTAAGACCAATGACTTACAAGGCAGCTGTAGATCTTAGC
CACTTTTTAAAAGAAAAGGGGGGACTGGAAGGGCTAATTCACTCCCAACGAAGACAAGATATCCTTGATC
TGTGGATCTACCACACACAAGGCTACTTCCCTGATTGGCAGAACTACACACCAGGGCCAGGGATCAGATA
TCCACTGACCTTTGGATGGTGCTACAAGCTAGTACCAGTTGAGCAAGAGAAGGTAGAAGAAGCCAATGAA
GGAGAGAACACCCGCTTGTTACACCCTGTGAGCCTGCATGGGATGGATGACCCGGAGAGAGAAGTATTAG
AGTGGAGGTTTGACAGCCGCCTAGCATTTCATCACATGGCCCGAGAGCTGCATCCGGACTGTACTGGGTC
TCTCTGGTTAGACCAGATCTGAGCCTGGGAGCTCTCTGGCTAACTAGGGAACCCACTGCTTAAGCCTCAA
TAAAGCTTGCCTTGAGTGCTTCAAGTAGTGTGTGCCCGTCTGTTGTGTGACTCTGGTAACTAGAGATCCC
TCAGACCCTTTTAGTCAGTGTGGAAAATCTCTAGCAGGGCCCGTTTAAACCCGCTGATCAGCCTCGACTG
TGCCTTCTAGTTGCCAGCCATCTGTTGTTTGCCCCTCCCCCGTGCCTTCCTTGACCCTGGAAGGTGCCAC
TCCCACTGTCCTTTCCTAATAAAATGAGGAAATTGCATCGCATTGTCTGAGTAGGTGTCATTCTATTCTG
GGGGGTGGGGTGGGGCAGGACAGCAAGGGGGAGGATTGGGAAGACAATAGCAGGCATGCTGGGGATGCGG
TGGGCTCTATGGCTTCTGAGGCGGAAAGAACCAGCTGGGGCTCTAGGGGGTATCCCC
[124 nt withheld, positions 11748-11871]
C
[91 nt withheld, positions 11873-11963]
A
[49 nt withheld, positions 11965-12013]
CCTTTGACGTTGGAGTCCACGTTCTTT
[37 nt withheld, positions 12041-12077]
ACCCTATCTCGGTCTATTCTTTTGATTTATAAG
Features (pLannotate 1.2.2; 33 found; start..end, strand, type, name):
     80..409     +  promoter       SV40 promoter: SV40 enhancer and early promoter
    457..504     +  promoter       EM7 promoter: synthetic bacterial promoter&nbsp
    523..897     +  CDS            BleoR: antibiotic-binding protein; Sh ble from Streptoalloteichus hindustanus; confers resistance to bleomycin, phleomycin, and Zeocin™
    907..1032    +  CDS            ble (fragment): BLE_KLEPN - Experimental evidence at protein level: Swiss-Prot protein existence level 1. Binding protein with a strong affinity to the bleomycin family of antibiotics. Binds to CL990; an antimitotic-antibiotic compound. From Klebsiella pneumoniae.
   1027..1148    +  polyA_signal   SV40 poly(A) signal: SV40 polyadenylation signal
   1219..1241    -  protein_bind   lac operator (fragment): The lac repressor binds to the lac operator to inhibit transcription in E. coli. This inhibition can be relieved by adding lactose or isopropyl-β-D-thiogalactopyranoside (IPTG). lac repressor encoded by lacI
   1245..1275    -  promoter       lac promoter: promoter for the E. coli lac operon
   1290..1311    -  protein_bind   CAP binding site: CAP binding activates transcription in the presence of cAMP. E. coli catabolite activator protein
   1324..1416    -  CDS            lacI (fragment): lac repressor; lacI; The lac repressor binds to the lac operator to inhibit transcription in E. coli. This inhibition can be relieved by adding lactose or isopropyl-β-D-thiogalactopyranoside (IPTG).
   1599..2187    -  rep_origin     ori: high-copy-number ColE1/pMB1/pBR322/pUC origin of replication
   2358..3218    -  CDS            AmpR: β-lactamase; bla; confers resistance to ampicillin, carbenicillin, and related antibiotics
   3219..3323    -  promoter       AmpR promoter: bla
   3382..3434    -  misc_feature   bom (fragment): basis of mobility region from pBR322
   3589..3968    +  enhancer       CMV enhancer: human cytomegalovirus immediate early enhancer
   3969..4168    +  promoter       CMV promoter: human cytomegalovirus (CMV) immediate early promoter
   4186..4366    +  LTR            5' LTR (truncated): truncated 5' long terminal repeat (LTR) from HIV-1
   4413..4538    +  misc_feature   HIV-1 Ψ: packaging signal of human immunodeficiency virus type 1
   4522..4860    +  CDS            HIV-1 gag (fragment): gag protein from human immunodeficiency virus 1; gag
   5030..5263    +  misc_feature   RRE: The Rev response element (RRE) of HIV-1 allows for Rev-dependent mRNA export from the nucleus to the cytoplasm.
   5640..5740    +  CDS            Rev (fragment): human immunodeficiency virus 1 (HIV-1) Rev protein; rev; enhances nuclear export of unspliced and incompletely spliced viral mRNAs
   5766..5883    +  misc_feature   cPPT/CTS: central polypurine tract and central termination sequence of HIV-1
   5939..7101    +  promoter       EF-1α promoter: strong constitutive promoter for human elongation factor EF-1α
   7181..7237    +  CDS            calmodulin-binding peptide: calmodulin-binding peptide from avian smooth muscle myosin light chain kinase
   7243..7969    +  CDS            HyPerRed (fragment): red fluorescent genetically encoded indicator for H2O2 ()
   7975..8417    +  CDS            calmodulin (fragment): calcium-binding protein
   8603..9065    +  misc_feature   IRES: internal ribosome entry site (IRES) of the encephalomyocarditis virus (EMCV)
   9103..10123   +  CDS            HygR (fragment): hygromycin B phosphotransferase confers resistance to hygromycin
  10159..10747   +  misc_feature   WPRE: woodchuck hepatitis virus posttranscriptional regulatory element
  10672..11259   +  CDS            nef: NEF_HV112 - Experimental evidence at protein level: Swiss-Prot protein existence level 1. Extracellular Nef protein targets CD4(+) T-lymphocytes for apoptosis by interacting with CXCR4 surface receptors. From Human immunodeficiency virus type 1 group M subtype B (isolate PCV12) (HIV-1).
  11266..11446   +  LTR            5' LTR (truncated): truncated 5' long terminal repeat (LTR) from HIV-1
  11478..11702   +  polyA_signal   bGH poly(A) signal: bovine growth hormone polyadenylation signal
  11706..11727   +  promoter       SV40 promoter (fragment): SV40 enhancer and early promoter
  11748..66      +  rep_origin     f1 ori (across the origin) (sequence partly withheld): f1 bacteriophage origin of replication; arrow indicates direction of (+) strand synthesis
