[The description below was written by a language model from this plasmid's Addgene catalogue record and pLannotate feature annotations shown in this document.]
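Description:
pCSIIhyg-RGECO1.0 is an HIV-1-based lentiviral transfer vector built on the pCSIIhyg backbone for stable expression of R-GECO1.0, a synthetic, genetically encoded red fluorescent Ca2+ indicator, in mammalian cells. It is propagated in E. coli through a high-copy ColE1/pUC-type origin with ampicillin selection. The backbone also carries an f1 origin and, outside the viral region, an SV40/EM7-driven bleomycin/Zeocin resistance cassette with an SV40 polyadenylation signal.

The viral genome is transcribed from a CMV enhancer/promoter fused to a truncated 5' LTR, which makes production of genomic RNA in packaging cells independent of Tat. It is followed by the Ψ packaging signal with a short gag fragment, the Rev response element for nuclear export of unspliced RNA, and the cPPT/CTS element that improves transduction. Inside the provirus, a human EF-1α promoter drives a bicistronic transcript. The first cistron is the sensor, which the annotation resolves into its three modules: a calmodulin-binding peptide from myosin light chain kinase, a red fluorescent protein core, and calmodulin. The core is labelled by the software as a HyPerRed fragment, most likely through homology of a shared circularly permuted red fluorescent domain. Ca2+-dependent binding of calmodulin to the peptide changes the red fluorescence. An EMCV IRES then allows translation of hygromycin phosphotransferase, so transduced cells can be selected with hygromycin. A WPRE enhances transcript expression, and the cassette ends in a 3' LTR region (annotated as a truncated LTR with adjacent nef-derived sequence) followed by a bGH polyadenylation signal. The vector is used to generate cells stably expressing the sensor for live imaging of intracellular calcium dynamics.
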