Addgene plasmid #175813: pCSIIhyg-RGECO1.0
Purpose: The lentiviral vector for R-GECO1.0, a genetically encoded red fluorescent Ca2+ sensor.
Depositing lab: Michiyuki Matsuda. Depositing organization: Kyoto University, Graduate School of Biostudies. Publication: C-type Natriuretic Peptide-induced PKA Activation Promotes Endochondral Bone Formation in Hypertrophic Chondrocytes. Hirota K, Hirashima T, Horikawa K, Yasoda A, Matsuda M. Endocrinology. 2022 Mar 1;163(3). pii: 6511000. doi: 10.1210/endocr/bqac005. PubMed 35041746.
Backbone
  Vector backbone: pCSIIhyg
  Vector type: Mammalian Expression, Lentiviral
  Selectable markers: Hygromycin
Growth in bacteria
  Bacterial resistance: Ampicillin, 100 μg/mL
  Growth temperature: 37°C
  Growth strain: NEB Stable
  Copy number: Unknown
Gene/Insert
  Gene/Insert name: RGECO1.0
  Species: Synthetic
  Insert size (bp): 1306
Resource information
  A portion of this plasmid was derived from a plasmid made by: cDNA coding RGECO1 was a gift from Dr. Robert Campbell (Addgene plasmid # 32444 ; http://n2t.net/addgene:32444 ; RRID:Addgene_32444). pCSII plasmid was developed by the late Dr. Miyoshi (RIKEN BioResource Center).
Terms and licenses: Academic/Nonprofit Terms; Industry Terms: Not Available to Industry
How to cite: pCSIIhyg-RGECO1.0 was a gift from Michiyuki Matsuda (Addgene plasmid # 175813 ; http://n2t.net/addgene:175813 ; RRID:Addgene_175813)
